>Addgene plasmid #39004 | ACAD11 | depositor partial sequence | sequence record 49062 | ACAD11 sequence 1715 bps
ATGCACCATCATCATCATCATTCTTCTGGTATGAGCGATAAAATTATTCACCTGACTGACGACAGTTTTG
ACACGGATGTACTCAAAGCGGACGGGGCGATCCTCGTCGATTTCTGGGCAGAGTGGTGCGGTCCGTGCAA
AATGATCGCCCCGATTCTGGATGAAATCGCTGACGAATATCAGGGCAAACTGACCGTTGCAAAACTGAAC
ATCGATCAAAACCCTGGCACTGCGCCGAAATATGGCATCCGTGGTATCCCGACTCTGCTGCTGTTCAAAA
ACGGTGAAGTGGCGGCAACCAAAGTGGGCGCACTGTCTAAAGGTCAGTTGAAAGAGTTCCTCGACGCTAA
CCTGGCCGGTACCGAGAACTTGTACTTCCAATCCATGTCCAAACGAACTTTCAGTACTGTACTACCACAG
ATTGATACTACTGGACAGTTGTTTGTACAGACTCGGAAAGGTCAGGAAGTTCTTATTAAGGTGAAGCATT
TCATGAAACAACACATTCTTCCAGCTGAAAAGGAGGTAACTGAGTTCTATGTTCAAAATGAAAATTCAGT
GGACAAGTGGGGAAAACCTTTAGTGATTGATAAACTCAAGGAAATGGCCAAAGTCGAGGGTCTCTGGAAC
TTGTTTTTGCCAGCTGTCAGCGGACTCAGCCACGTGGACTATGCCTTGATTGCTGAAGAAACAGGAAAAT
GCTTTTTTGCTCCAGATGTCTTTAACTGCCAAGCACCAGACACAGGGAATATGGAGGTTCTGCACCTGTA
TGGAAGTGAGGAACAGAAGAAACAGTGGCTTGAGCCTCTTCTTCAAGGGAACATTACCTCTTGCTTCTGT
ATGACAGAACCTGATGTAGCTTCAAGTGATGCCACGAATATTGAATGCAGCATCCAACGAGATGAAGATA
GCTATGTAATTAACGGCAAAAAATGGTGGAGCAGTGGAGCTGGGAATCCCAAGTGCAAAATTGCAATTGT
TTTGGGAAGAACTCAAAATACTTCTCTCTCCAGACACAAACAGCACAGCATGATTCTTGTTCCCATGAAC
ACACCTGGAGTAAAAATAATAAGGCCTTTGTCAGTTTTTGGCTACACAGATAATTTTCATGGAGGACATT
TTGAGATCCATTTTAATCAAGTGCGAGTTCCTGCCACAAATCTAATACTAGGTGAAGGTAGGGGATTTGA
AATTTCCCAAGGCCGCCTTGGACCTGGCAGAATCCACCACTGTATGAGAACAGTAGGTTTGGCGGAACGC
GCTTTGCAGATCATGTGTGAGCGGGCAACACAAAGGATAGCTTTCAAGAAGAAGTTGTATGCACATGAGG
TTGTGGCTCACTGGATTGCTGAAAGCCGCATTGCCATTGAGAAGATCCGCTTGTTGACTCTGAAAGCTGC
TCACAGCATGGACACTCTGGGCAGTGCTGGCGCTAAGAAAGAGATTGCAATGATCAAAGTGGCTGCCCCA
CGGGCTGTCAGCAAAATCGTTGACTGGGCCATCCAGGTGTGCGGAGGTGCTGGTGTTTCCCAGGATTACC
CTCTGGCTAACATGTATGCTATAACCCGAGTTTTGCGTTTAGCAGATGGACCTGACGAAGTTCATCTTTC
AGCAATCGCAACAATGGAGCTGCGGGACCAAGCCAAAAGACTGACAGCCAAGATATAACAGTAAAGGTGG
ATACGGATCCGAATTCGAGCTCCGTCGACAAGCTT
