>Addgene plasmid #39004 | ACAD11 | addgene partial sequence | sequence record 52921 | T7 5'-TAATACGACTCACTATAGGG-3'
AATTTTGTTTACTTTAGAAGGAGATATACATATGCACCATCATCATCATCATTCTTCTGGTATGAGCGAT
AAAATTATTCACCTGACTGACGACAGTTTTGACACGGATGTACTCAAAGCGGACGGGGCGATCCTCGTCG
ATTTCTGGGCAGAGTGGTGCGGTCCGTGCAAAATGATCGCCCCGATTCTGGATGAAATCGCTGACGAATA
TCAGGGCAAACTGACCGTTGCAAAACTGAACATCGATCAAAACCCTGGCACTGCGCCGAAATATGGCATC
CGTGGTATCCCGACTCTGCTGCTGTTCAAAAACGGTGAAGTGGCGGCAACCAAAGTGGGCGCACTGTCTA
AAGGTCAGTTGAAAGAGTTCCTCGACGCTAACCTGGCCGGTACCGAGAACTTGTACTTCCAATCCATGTC
CAAACGAACTTTCAGTACTGTACTACCACAGATTGATACTACTGGACAGTTGTTTGTACAGACTCGGAAA
GGTCAGGAAGTTCTTATTAAGGTGAAGCATTTCATGAAACAACACATTCTTCCAGCTGAAAAGGAGGTAA
CTGAGTTCTATGTTCAAAATGAAAATTCAGTGGACAAGTGGGGAAAACCTTTAGTGATTGATAAACTCAA
GGAAATGGCCAAAGTCGAGGGTCTCTGGAACTTGTTTTTGCCAGCTGTCAGCGGACTCAGCCACGTGGAC
TATGCCTTGATTGCTGAAGAAACAGGAAAATGCTTTTTTGCTCCAGATGTCTTTAACTGCCAAGCACCAG
ACACAGGGAATATGGAGGTTCTGCACCTGTATGGAAGTGAGGAACAGAAGAAACAGTGGCTTGAGCCTCT
TCTTCAAGGGAACATTACCTCTTGCTTCTGTATGACAGAACCTGATGTAGCTTCAAGTGATGCCACGAAT
ATTGAATGCAGCATCCAACGAGATGAAGATAGCTATGTAATTAACGGCAAAAAATGTG
