>Addgene plasmid #39004 | ACAD11 | addgene partial sequence | sequence record 53320 | T7_term
TTGTTAGCAGCCGGATCTCAGTGGTGGTGGTGGTGGTGCTCGAGTGCGGCCGCTAGCTTGTCGACGGAGC
TCGAATTCGGATCCGTATCCACCTTTACTGTTATATCTTGGCTGTCAGTCTTTTGGCTTGGTCCCGCAGC
TCCATTGTTGCGATTGCTGAAAGATGAACTTCGTCAGGTCCATCTGCTAAACGCAAAACTCGGGTTATAG
CATACATGTTAGCCAGAGGGTAATCCTGGGAAACACCAGCACCTCCGCACACCTGGATGGCCCAGTCAAC
GATTTTGCTGACAGCCCGTGGGGCAGCCACTTTGATCATTGCAATCTCTTTCTTAGCGCCAGCACTGCCC
AGAGTGTCCATGCTGTGAGCAGCTTTCAGAGTCAACAAGCGGATCTTCTCAATGGCAATGCGGCTTTCAG
CAATCCAGTGAGCCACAACCTCATGTGCATACAACTTCTTCTTGAAAGCTATCCTTTGTGTTGCCCGCTC
ACACATGATCTGCAAAGCGCGTTCCGCCAAACCTACTGTTCTCATACAGTGGTGGATTCTGCCAGGTCCA
AGGCGGCCTTGGGAAATTTCAAATCCCCTACCTTCACCTAGTATTAGATTTGTGGCAGGAACTCGCACTT
GATTAAAATGGATCTCAAAATGTCCTCCATGAAAATTATCTGTGTAGCCAAAAACTGACAAAGGCCTTAT
TATTTTTACTCCAGGTGTGTTCATGGGAACAAGAATCATGCTGTGCTGTTTGTGTCTGGAGAGAGAAGTA
TTTTGAGTTCTTCCCAAAACAATTGCAATTTTGCACTTGGGATTCCCAGCTCCACTGCTCCACCATTTTT
TGCCG
