[The description below was written by a language model from this plasmid's Addgene catalogue record.]
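Description:
ACAD11 is a bacterial expression plasmid built on the pNH-TrxT backbone from the SGC, made to produce recombinant human ACAD11 protein for structure determination. It is selected with kanamycin and is recorded as low copy. The record gives no feature table, so the origin of replication and the promoter are not explicitly stated. The listed sequencing primers (T7 forward and T7 terminator reverse) suggest that the insert sits between T7 promoter and terminator elements, as is usual for T7-driven expression vectors that depend on a host supplying T7 RNA polymerase.

The insert is a 1715 bp fragment of human ACAD11, annotated as a putative acyl-CoA dehydrogenase, introduced by ligation-independent cloning. The record cautions that it may not be the full open reading frame, which is common for structural genomics constructs where domain boundaries are trimmed to improve expression and crystallisation. The alternative names include a PDB entry, indicating the construct is linked to a deposited structure.

The protein is expressed with an N-terminal His6-thioredoxin-TEV tag. The hexahistidine segment allows purification by immobilised metal affinity chromatography, and the thioredoxin partner generally improves the solubility and yield of fusion proteins in E. coli. The TEV protease recognition site lets the whole tag be cleaved off after purification. The plasmid is therefore suited to producing purified ACAD11 for crystallography and for related biochemical or biophysical work.
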