Addgene plasmid #39004: ACAD11
Purpose: Bacterial expression for structure determination; may not be full ORF
Depositing lab: Nicola Burgess-Brown. Depositing organization: University of Oxford.
Backbone
  Vector backbone: pNH-TrxT
  Backbone manufacturer: SGC
  Vector type: Bacterial Expression
Growth in bacteria
  Bacterial resistance: Kanamycin, 50 μg/mL
  Growth temperature: 37°C
  Growth strain: Mach1
  Copy number: Low Copy
Gene/Insert
  Gene/Insert name: ACAD11 (alt names: putative acyl-CoA dehydrogenase; PDB:2WBI)
  Species: H. sapiens (human)
  Insert size (bp): 1715
  Entrez Gene: ACAD11 (a.k.a. ACAD-11)
  Tag / fusion protein: His6-Thioredoxin-TEV (N terminal on insert)
  Cloning method: Ligation Independent Cloning
  Sequencing primers: 5′ T7; 3′ T7-term
Terms and licenses: Academic/Nonprofit Terms; Industry Terms: Not Available to Industry
How to cite: ACAD11 was a gift from Nicola Burgess-Brown (Addgene plasmid # 39004 ; http://n2t.net/addgene:39004 ; RRID:Addgene_39004)
